LOCUS       Exported 2312 bp ds-DNA circular SYN 13-MAY-2021
DEFINITION  Phytobricks Level 0 part.
ACCESSION   .
VERSION     .
KEYWORDS    pEPYC0CM0413
SOURCE      synthetic DNA construct
  ORGANISM  synthetic DNA construct
REFERENCE   1 (bases 1 to 2312)
  AUTHORS   Cai YM, Kallam K, Tidd H, Gendarini G, Salzman A, Patron NJ
  TITLE     Rational design of minimal synthetic promoters for plants.
  JOURNAL   Nucleic Acids Res. 2020 Aug 28. pii: 5897334. doi:
            10.1093/nar/gkaa682.
  PUBMED    32856047
REFERENCE   2 (bases 1 to 2312)
  AUTHORS   .
  TITLE     Direct Submission
  JOURNAL   Exported May 13, 2021 from SnapGene Server 1.1.58
            http://www.snapgene.com
FEATURES             Location/Qualifiers
     source          1..2312
                     /organism="synthetic DNA construct"
                     /mol_type="other DNA"
     terminator      21..115
                     /label=lambda t0 terminator
                     /note="transcription terminator from phage lambda"
     CDS             complement(136..795)
                     /codon_start=1
                     /gene="cat"
                     /product="chloramphenicol acetyltransferase"
                     /label=CmR
                     /note="confers resistance to chloramphenicol"
                     /translation="MEKKITGYTTVDISQWHRKEHFEAFQSVAQCTYNQTVQLDITAFL
                     KTVKKNKHKFYPAFIHILARLMNAHPEFRMAMKDGELVIWDSVHPCYTVFHEQTETFSS
                     LWSEYHDDFRQFLHIYSQDVACYGENLAYFPKGFIENMFFVSANPWVSFTSFDLNVANM
                     DNFFAPVFTMGKYYTQGDKVLMPLAIQVHHAVCDGFHVGRMLNELQQYCDEWQGGA"
     primer_bind     710..729
                     /label=CAT-R
                     /note="Chloramphenicol resistance gene, reverse primer"
     primer_bind     957..975
                     /label=pBRforEco
                     /note="pBR322 vectors, upsteam of EcoRI site, forward
                     primer"
     terminator      979..1022
                     /label=bacterial terminator
                     /note="putative bacterial transcription terminator"
     terminator      1310..1367
                     /label=his operon terminator
                     /note="This putative transcriptin terminator from the E.
                     coli his operon has a 2-bp deletion introduced during
                     synthesis. Its efficiency has not been determined."
     primer_bind     complement(1391..1408)
                     /label=L4440
                     /note="L4440 vector, forward primer"
     rep_origin      complement(1562..2150)
                     /direction=LEFT
                     /label=ori
                     /note="high-copy-number ColE1/pMB1/pBR322/pUC origin of
                     replication"
     primer_bind     complement(1642..1661)
                     /label=pBR322ori-F
                     /note="pBR322 origin, forward primer"
ORIGIN
        1 tctgacagct cgaggcttgg attctcacca ataaaaaacg cccggcggca accgagcgtt
       61 ctgaacaaat ccagatggag ttctgaggtc attactggat ctatcaacag gagtccaagc
      121 gagctcgata tcaaattacg ccccgccctg ccactcatcg cagtactgtt gtaattcatt
      181 aagcattctg ccgacatgga agccatcaca aacggcatga tgaacctgaa tcgccagcgg
      241 catcagcacc ttgtcgcctt gcgtataata tttgcccatg gtgaaaacgg gggcgaagaa
      301 gttgtccata ttggccacgt ttaaatcaaa actggtgaaa ctcacccagg gattggctga
      361 gacgaaaaac atattctcaa taaacccttt agggaaatag gccaggtttt caccgtaaca
      421 cgccacatct tgcgaatata tgtgtagaaa ctgccggaaa tcgtcgtggt attcactcca
      481 gagcgatgaa aacgtttcag tttgctcatg gaaaacggtg taacaagggt gaacactatc
      541 ccatatcacc agctcaccgt ctttcattgc catacgaaat tccggatgag cattcatcag
      601 gcgggcaaga atgtgaataa aggccggata aaacttgtgc ttatttttct ttacggtctt
      661 taaaaaggcc gtaatatcca gctgaacggt ctggttatag gtacattgag caactgactg
      721 aaatgcctca aaatgttctt tacgatgcca ttgggatata tcaacggtgg tatatccagt
      781 gatttttttc tccattttag cttccttagc tcctgaaaat ctcgataact caaaaaatac
      841 gcccggtagt gatcttattt cattatggtg aaagttggaa cctcttacgt gcccgatcaa
      901 ctcgagtgcc acctgacgtc taagaaacca ttattatcat gacattaacc tataaaaata
      961 ggcgtatcac gaggcagaat ttcagataaa aaaaatcctt agctttcgct aaggatgatt
     1021 tctggaattc ggtctcagga gggaggcgtg tcgttttagt gaggtcagaa gatcaaaggg
     1081 ctagctagga ggaatgacgt aagccatgac gtctaccgat gctgatcttg ccaaaaatgt
     1141 caaagatacg actgttatgc ccaattaggt tgcaaatatt tcttgtgacc actatgccca
     1201 attaggttct gacgtaaggg atgacgcaca ggaggaccga ctatataagg ttttgctatt
     1261 cattgaaagc agtagtgact gatttgtata tatactcgag accctgcagt ccggcaaaaa
     1321 agggcaaggt gtcaccaccc tgcccttttt ctttaaaacc gaaaagatta cttcgcgtta
     1381 tgcaggcttc ctcgctcact gactcgctgc gctcggtcgt tcggctgcgg cgagcggtat
     1441 cagctcactc aaaggcggta atacggttat ccacagaatc aggggataac gcaggaaaga
     1501 acatgtgagc aaaaggccag caaaaggcca ggaaccgtaa aaaggccgcg ttgctggcgt
     1561 ttttccacag gctccgcccc cctgacgagc atcacaaaaa tcgacgctca agtcagaggt
     1621 ggcgaaaccc gacaggacta taaagatacc aggcgtttcc ccctggaagc tccctcgtgc
     1681 gctctcctgt tccgaccctg ccgcttaccg gatacctgtc cgcctttctc ccttcgggaa
     1741 gcgtggcgct ttctcatagc tcacgctgta ggtatctcag ttcggtgtag gtcgttcgct
     1801 ccaagctggg ctgtgtgcac gaaccccccg ttcagcccga ccgctgcgcc ttatccggta
     1861 actatcgtct tgagtccaac ccggtaagac acgacttatc gccactggca gcagccactg
     1921 gtaacaggat tagcagagcg aggtatgtag gcggtgctac agagttcttg aagtggtggc
     1981 ctaactacgg ctacactaga agaacagtat ttggtatctg cgctctgctg aagccagtta
     2041 ccttcggaaa aagagttggt agctcttgat ccggcaaaca aaccaccgct ggtagcggtg
     2101 gtttttttgt ttgcaagcag cagattacgc gcagaaaaaa aggatctcaa gaagatcctt
     2161 tgatcttttc tacggggtct gacgctcagt ggaacgaaaa ctcacgttaa gggattttgg
     2221 tcatgagatt atcaaaaagg atcttcacct agatcctttt aaattaaaaa tgaagtttta
     2281 aatcaatcta aagtatatat gagtaaactt gg
//
