[The description below was written by a language model from this plasmid's Addgene catalogue record and the feature table of its GenBank file.]
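Description:
pEPYC0CM0413 is a small (about 2.3 kb) circular synthetic-biology plasmid that stores a single Phytobricks Level 0 standard part in the pUAP1 universal acceptor backbone. It is maintained in E. coli through a high-copy ColE1/pMB1/pUC-type origin of replication and selected with chloramphenicol via the cat gene (chloramphenicol acetyltransferase). The backbone also carries several bacterial transcription terminators: a phage lambda t0 terminator next to the resistance gene, plus a putative bacterial terminator and a modified his operon terminator. The latter two lie on either side of an unannotated stretch of roughly 290 bp, which is the likely position of the insert. In that arrangement they would insulate the cloned part from read-through transcription. A few standard sequencing primer sites are annotated as well.

The insert is MinSyn_107, a synthetic sequence. The feature table does not annotate it, and the record does not describe its composition. The associated publication concerns the rational design of minimal synthetic promoters for plants, which suggests MinSyn_107 is one of these designed promoter elements, though the catalogue fields do not say so explicitly. The part was cloned using BpiI, a Type IIS enzyme, and both sites were destroyed during cloning, as is typical for domestication into a universal acceptor. Level 0 Phytobricks are generally released in later Type IIS (Golden Gate/MoClo-style) reactions with defined overhangs and combined with other standard parts such as coding sequences and terminators to build plant transcription units. This plasmid therefore serves as a storage and donor vector for modular assembly rather than as an expression construct in itself.
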