Addgene plasmid #154570: pEPYC0CM0413
Purpose: Phytobricks Level 0 part
Depositing lab: Nicola Patron. Depositing organization: Earlham Institute. Publication: Rational design of minimal synthetic promoters for plants. Cai YM, Kallam K, Tidd H, Gendarini G, Salzman A, Patron NJ. Nucleic Acids Res. 2020 Aug 28. pii: 5897334. doi: 10.1093/nar/gkaa682. PubMed 32856047.
Backbone
  Vector backbone: pUAP1
  Vector type: Synthetic Biology
Growth in bacteria
  Bacterial resistance: Chloramphenicol, 25 μg/mL
  Growth temperature: 37°C
  Growth strain: NEB Stable
  Copy number: High Copy
Gene/Insert
  Gene/Insert name: MinSyn_107
  Species: Synthetic
  Cloning method: Restriction Enzyme; 5′ cloning site BpiI (destroyed during cloning); 3′ cloning site BpiI (destroyed during cloning)
Terms and licenses: Academic/Nonprofit Terms; Industry Terms: Not Available to Industry
Depositor comments: Please visit https://www.biorxiv.org/content/10.1101/2020.05.14.095406v1 for bioRxiv preprint.
How to cite: pEPYC0CM0413 was a gift from Nicola Patron (Addgene plasmid # 154570 ; http://n2t.net/addgene:154570 ; RRID:Addgene_154570)
